Addgene plasmid #209685: MAC_N_CCDC22
Purpose: Expresses MAC-tagged CCDC22 in mammalian cells
Depositing lab: Markku Varjosalo. Depositing organization: University of Helsinki, Institute of Biotechnology. Publication: Structure and interactions of the endogenous human Commander complex. Laulumaa S, Kumpula EP, Huiskonen JT, Varjosalo M. Nat Struct Mol Biol. 2024 Jun;31(6):925-938. doi: 10.1038/s41594-024-01246-1. Epub 2024 Mar 8. PubMed 38459129.
Backbone
  Vector backbone: MAC-tag-N (#108078)
  Backbone manufacturer: Markku Varjosalo lab
  Backbone size w/o insert (bp): 6312
  Total vector size (bp): 8193
  Vector type: Mammalian Expression
Growth in bacteria
  Bacterial resistance: Ampicillin, 100 μg/mL
  Growth temperature: 37°C
  Growth strain: DH5alpha
  Copy number: High Copy
Gene/Insert
  Gene/Insert name: CCDC22
  Species: H. sapiens (human)
  Insert size (bp): 1881
  GenBank ID: NM_014008
  Entrez Gene: CCDC22 (a.k.a. CXorf37, JM1, RTSC2)
  Tag / fusion protein: MAC-tag (N terminal on backbone)
  Cloning method: Gateway Cloning
  Sequencing primers: 5′ M13 uni (-21); 3′ M13 rev (-29)
Resource information
  A portion of this plasmid was derived from a plasmid made by: Human ORFeome collection
Terms and licenses: Academic/Nonprofit Terms; Industry Terms: Not Available to Industry
Depositor comments: Please visit https://doi.org/10.1101/2023.04.03.535349 for bioRxiv preprint.
How to cite: MAC_N_CCDC22 was a gift from Markku Varjosalo (Addgene plasmid # 209685 ; http://n2t.net/addgene:209685 ; RRID:Addgene_209685)
