[The description below was written by a language model from this plasmid's Addgene catalogue record and pLannotate feature annotations shown in this document.]
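Description:
MAC_N_CCDC22 is an 8.2 kb mammalian expression plasmid that produces human CCDC22 fused at its N terminus to the MAC-tag. It was built by Gateway recombination of a 1,881 bp CCDC22 open reading frame, derived from the Human ORFeome collection, into the MAC-tag-N destination backbone. The ORF is accordingly flanked by attB1 and attB2 sites. In bacteria the plasmid replicates from a high-copy ColE1/pUC-type origin and is selected with ampicillin through the AmpR (β-lactamase) cassette.

Expression is driven by the CMV enhancer and immediate early promoter. This is followed by short annotated fragments matching tet operator sequences, which suggests a tetracycline-regulatable CMV/TetO arrangement, although the catalogue fields do not state inducibility. Downstream, the feature table shows an E. coli BirA-derived biotin ligase coding sequence, an HA epitope and two Strep-Tag II motifs. Together these make up the MAC-tag, which lies in frame ahead of CCDC22, and the transcript ends at a bGH polyadenylation signal. This tag combination allows Strep-Tactin affinity purification, HA detection and, through the biotin ligase, proximity-dependent biotinylation of neighbouring proteins from a single construct. An FRT site placed directly upstream of a hygromycin resistance gene, with an SV40 poly(A) signal after it, is the layout typical of FLP-mediated integration at a genomic FRT locus, followed by hygromycin selection of stable lines.

CCDC22 is a component of the CCC/Commander complex, and the construct was deposited with a study of the structure and interactions of the endogenous human Commander complex. This is consistent with its use as a bait for mapping protein interactions.
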