Features (pLannotate 1.2.2; 27 found; start..end, strand, type, name):
      1..380     +  enhancer       CMV enhancer: human cytomegalovirus immediate early enhancer
    381..584     +  promoter       CMV promoter: human cytomegalovirus (CMV) immediate early promoter
    586..605     +  promoter       PLtetO-1 promoter (fragment): modified phage lambda PL promoter with tet operator sites (Lutz and Bujard, 1997)
    607..626     +  promoter       PLtetO-1 promoter (fragment): modified phage lambda PL promoter with tet operator sites (Lutz and Bujard, 1997)
    634..667     +  promoter       TRE3GV promoter (fragment): 3rd-generation Tet-responsive promoter that can be activated by binding of Tet-On® 3G, optimized for retroviral and lentiviral vectors
    827..1789    +  CDS            birA: BIRA_ECOLI - Also known as bioR, dhbB. Experimental evidence at protein level: Swiss-Prot protein existence level 1. Acts both as a biotin--[acetyl-CoA-carboxylase] ligase and a biotin-operon repressor. In the presence of ATP, BirA activates biotin to form the BirA-biotinyl-5'-adenylate (BirA-bio-5'-AMP or holoBirA) complex. HoloBirA can either transfer the biotinyl moiety to the biotin carboxyl carrier protein (BCCP) subunit of acetyl-CoA carboxylase, or bind to the biotin operator site and inhibit transcription of the operon. From Escherichia coli (strain K12).
   1790..1815    +  CDS            3xHA (fragment): three tandem HA epitope tags
   1847..1866    +  CDS            Strep-Tag II (fragment): peptide that binds Strep-Tactin®, an engineered form of streptavidin
   1907..1929    +  CDS            Strep-Tag II (fragment): peptide that binds Strep-Tactin®, an engineered form of streptavidin
   1944..1961    +  protein_bind   attB1 (fragment): mutant version of attB; core recombination site for the Gateway® BP reaction BP Clonase™
   1967..3847    +  CDS            CCDC22: CCD22_HUMAN - Also known as CXorf37. Experimental evidence at protein level: Swiss-Prot protein existence level 1. (Microbial infection) The CCC complex, in collaboration with the heterotrimeric retriever complex, mediates the exit of human papillomavirus to the cell surface. From Homo sapiens (Human).
   3850..3873    -  protein_bind   attB2: mutant version of attB; recombination site for the Gateway® BP reaction BP Clonase™
   3917..4141    +  polyA_signal   bGH poly(A) signal: bovine growth hormone polyadenylation signal
   4145..4166    +  promoter       SV40 promoter (fragment): SV40 enhancer and early promoter
   4187..4420    +  rep_origin     f1 ori (fragment) (sequence partly withheld): f1 bacteriophage origin of replication; arrow indicates direction of (+) strand synthesis
   4425..4472    +  protein_bind   FRT: FLP-mediated recombination occurs in the 8-bp core sequence TCTAGAAA (Turan and Bode, 2011). FLP recombinase from the Saccharomyces cerevisiae 2μ plasmid
   4480..5502    +  CDS            HygR: aminoglycoside phosphotransferase from E. coli; aph(4)-Ia; confers resistance to hygromycin
   5512..5637    +  CDS            ble (fragment): BLE_KLEPN - Experimental evidence at protein level: Swiss-Prot protein existence level 1. Binding protein with a strong affinity to the bleomycin family of antibiotics. Binds to CL990; an antimitotic-antibiotic compound. From Klebsiella pneumoniae.
   5632..5753    +  polyA_signal   SV40 poly(A) signal: SV40 polyadenylation signal
   5826..5842    -  protein_bind   lac operator: The lac repressor binds to the lac operator to inhibit transcription in E. coli. This inhibition can be relieved by adding lactose or isopropyl-β-D-thiogalactopyranoside (IPTG). lac repressor encoded by lacI
   5850..5880    -  promoter       lac promoter: promoter for the E. coli lac operon
   5895..5916    -  protein_bind   CAP binding site: CAP binding activates transcription in the presence of cAMP. E. coli catabolite activator protein
   5929..6021    -  CDS            lacI (fragment): lac repressor; lacI; The lac repressor binds to the lac operator to inhibit transcription in E. coli. This inhibition can be relieved by adding lactose or isopropyl-β-D-thiogalactopyranoside (IPTG).
   6204..6792    -  rep_origin     ori: high-copy-number ColE1/pMB1/pBR322/pUC origin of replication
   6963..7823    -  CDS            AmpR: β-lactamase; bla; confers resistance to ampicillin, carbenicillin, and related antibiotics
   7824..7928    -  promoter       AmpR promoter: bla
   7987..8039    -  misc_feature   bom (fragment): basis of mobility region from pBR322
>Addgene plasmid #209685 | MAC_N_CCDC22 | addgene full sequence | sequence record 441776 | Addgene NGS Result
GACATTGATTATTGACTAGTTATTAATAGTAATCAATTACGGGGTCATTAGTTCATAGCCCATATATGGA
GTTCCGCGTTACATAACTTACGGTAAATGGCCCGCCTGGCTGACCGCCCAACGACCCCCGCCCATTGACG
TCAATAATGACGTATGTTCCCATAGTAACGCCAATAGGGACTTTCCATTGACGTCAATGGGTGGAGTATT
TACGGTAAACTGCCCACTTGGCAGTACATCAAGTGTATCATATGCCAAGTACGCCCCCTATTGACGTCAA
TGACGGTAAATGGCCCGCCTGGCATTATGCCCAGTACATGACCTTATGGGACTTTCCTACTTGGCAGTAC
ATCTACGTATTAGTCATCGCTATTACCATGGTGATGCGGTTTTGGCAGTACATCAATGGGCGTGGATAGC
GGTTTGACTCACGGGGATTTCCAAGTCTCCACCCCATTGACGTCAATGGGAGTTTGTTTTGGCACCAAAA
TCAACGGGACTTTCCAAAATGTCGTAACAACTCCGCCCCATTGACGCAAATGGGCGGTAGGCGTGTACGG
TGGGAGGTCTATATAAGCAGAGCTCTCCCTATCAGTGATAGAGATCTCCCTATCAGTGATAGAGATCGTC
GACGAGCTCGTTTAGTGAACCGTCAGATCGCCTGGAGACGCCATCCACGCTGTTTTGACCTCCATAGAAG
ACACCGGGACCGATCCAGCCTCCGGACTCTAGCGTTTAAACTTAAGCTTGGTACCGAGCTCGGATCCACT
AGTCCAGTGTGGTGGAATTCTGCAGATATCCAGCACAGTGGCGGCCGCTCGAGACCATGAAGGACAACAC
CGTGCCCCTGAAGCTGATCGCCCTGCTGGCCAACGGCGAGTTCCACTCTGGCGAGCAGCTGGGCGAGACA
CTGGGCATGAGCAGAGCCGCCATCAACAAGCACATCCAGACCCTGCGGGACTGGGGCGTGGACGTGTTCA
CAGTGCCCGGCAAGGGCTACAGCCTGCCCGAGCCCATCCAGCTGCTGAACGCCAAGCAGATCCTGGGCCA
GCTGGATGGCGGATCTGTGGCCGTGCTGCCCGTGATCGACAGCACCAACCAGTATCTGCTCGACCGGATC
GGCGAGCTGAAGTCCGGCGACGCCTGTATCGCCGAGTACCAGCAGGCCGGCAGAGGCGGCAGGGGCAGAA
AGTGGTTCAGCCCCTTCGGCGCCAACCTGTACCTGAGCATGTTCTGGAGACTGGAACAGGGCCCAGCCGC
CGCTATTGGCCTGAGCCTGGTCATCGGCATCGTGATGGCCGAGGTGCTGCGGAAGCTGGGCGCCGACAAA
GTGCGCGTGAAGTGGCCCAACGACCTGTATCTGCAGGACCGGAAGCTGGCCGGCATCCTGGTGGAACTGA
CCGGCAAAACAGGCGACGCCGCCCAGATCGTGATCGGCGCTGGCATCAACATGGCCATGCGGCGGGTGGA
AGAGAGCGTGGTCAACCAGGGCTGGATCACCCTGCAGGAAGCCGGCATCAACCTGGACCGGAACACCCTG
GCCGCCATGCTGATCAGAGAGCTGAGAGCCGCCCTGGAACTGTTCGAGCAGGAAGGCCTGGCCCCCTACC
TGAGCAGATGGGAGAAGCTGGACAACTTCATCAACCGGCCCGTGAAACTGATCATCGGCGACAAAGAGAT
CTTCGGCATCAGCCGGGGCATCGACAAGCAGGGGGCCCTGCTCCTGGAACAGGACGGCATCATCAAGCCC
TGGATGGGCGGCGAGATCAGCCTGCGGAGCGCCGAGAAGTACCCATACGATGTTCCTGACTATGCCGGTA
CCGAGCTCGGATCCACCATGGCTAGCTGGAGCCACCCGCAGTTCGAGAAAGGTGGAGGTTCCGGAGGTGG
ATCGGGAGGTGGATCGTGGAGCCACCCGCAGTTCGAAAAAGCGGCCGATATCACAAGTTTGTACAAAAAA
GTTGGCATGGAGGAGGCGGACCGAATCCTCATCCATTCGCTGCGCCAGGCCGGCACGGCAGTTCCTCCAG
ATGTGCAGACCTTGCGCGCCTTCACCACTGAGCTGGTTGTAGAGGCTGTGGTCCGCTGCCTGCGTGTGAT
CAACCCTGCGGTGGGCTCTGGCCTCAGCCCTCTGCTGCCTCTTGCCATGTCTGCCCGGTTCCGCCTGGCC
ATGAGCCTGGCTCAGGCCTGCATGGACCTGGGCTATCCCTTGGAGCTTGGCTATCAGAACTTCCTCTACC
CCAGTGAGCCTGACCTCCGAGACCTGCTTCTCTTCTTGGCTGAGCGTCTGCCCACCGATGCCTCTGAGGA
TGCAGACCAGCCTGCAGGTGACTCAGCTATTCTCCTCCGGGCCATTGGGAGCCAAATTCGGGACCAGCTG
GCACTGCCTTGGGTCCCGCCCCACCTTCGCACTCCCAAGCTGCAGCACCTCCAGGGCTCGGCCCTCCAGA
AGCCTTTCCATGCCAGCAGGCTGGTCGTGCCAGAATTGAGTTCCAGAGGTGAGCCACGGGAGTTCCAGGC
GAGTCCCCTGCTGCTTCCAGTCCCTACCCAGGTGCCTCAGCCTGTTGGAAGGGTGGCCTCGCTCCTCGAA
CACCATGCCCTGCAGCTCTGCCAGCAGACGGGCCGGGACCGGCCAGGGGATGAGGACTGGGTCCACCGGA
CATCCCGCCTCCCACCCCAGGAGGACACACGGGCTCAGCGGCAGCGGCTGCAGAAGCAACTGACTGAGCA
TCTGCGCCAAAGCTGGGGCCTGCTTGGGGCCCCCATACAAGCCCGGGACCTGGGAGAACTGCTGCAGGCC
TGGGGTGCTGGGGCCAAGACTGGTGCTCCTAAGGGCTCCCGCTTCACGCACTCAGAGAAGTTCACCTTCC
ATCTGGAGCCCCAGGCCCAGGCCACTCAGGTGTCAGATGTGCCAGCCACCTCCCGGCGGCCTGAACAGGT
CACGTGGGCAGCTCAGGAACAGGAGCTCGAGTCCCTTCGGGAGCAGCTGGAAGGAGTGAACCGCAGCATT
GAGGAGGTTGAGGCCGACATGAAGACCCTGGGCGTCAGCTTTGTGCAGGCAGAGTCTGAGTGCCGGCACA
GCAAGCTCAGTACAGCAGAGCGTGAGCAGGCCCTGCGCCTGAAGAGCCGCGCGGTGGAGCTGCTGCCCGA
TGGGACTGCCAACCTTGCCAAGCTGCAGCTTGTGGTGGAGAATAGTGCCCAGCGGGTCATCCACTTGGCG
GGTCAGTGGGAGAAGCACCGGGTCCCACTCCTCGCTGAGTACCGCCACCTCCGAAAGCTGCAGGATTGCA
GAGAGCTGGAATCTTCTCGACGGCTGGCAGAGATCCAAGAACTGCACCAGAGTGTCCGGGCGGCTGCTGA
AGAGGCCCGCAGGAAGGAGGAGGTCTATAAGCAGCTGATGTCAGAGCTGGAGACTCTGCCCAGAGATGTG
TCCCGGCTGGCCTACACCCAGCGCATCCTGGAGATCGTGGGCAACATCCGGAAGCAGAAGGAAGAGATCA
CCAAGATCTTGTCTGATACGAAGGAGCTTCAGAAGGAAATCAACTCCCTATCTGGGAAGCTGGACCGGAC
GTTTGCGGTGACTGATGAGCTTGTGTTCAAGGATGCCAAGAAGGACGATGCTGTTCGGAAGGCCTATAAG
TATCTAGCTGCTCTGCACGAGAACTGCAGCCAGCTCATCCAGACCATCGAGGACACAGGCACCATCATGC
GGGAGGTTCGAGACCTCGAGGAGCAGATCGAGACAGAGCTGGGCAAGAAGACCCTCAGCAACCTGGAGAA
GATCCGGGAGGACTACCGAGCCCTCCGCCAGGAGAACGCTGGCCTCCTAGGCCGGGTCCGGGAGGCCTGC
CCAACTTTCTTGTACAAAGTGGTGACGTAAGCTAGGGGCCCGTTTAAACCCGCTGATCAGCCTCGACTGT
GCCTTCTAGTTGCCAGCCATCTGTTGTTTGCCCCTCCCCCGTGCCTTCCTTGACCCTGGAAGGTGCCACT
CCCACTGTCCTTTCCTAATAAAATGAGGAAATTGCATCGCATTGTCTGAGTAGGTGTCATTCTATTCTGG
GGGGTGGGGTGGGGCAGGACAGCAAGGGGGAGGATTGGGAAGACAATAGCAGGCATGCTGGGGATGCGGT
GGGCTCTATGGCTTCTGAGGCGGAAAGAACCAGCTGGGGCTCTAGGGGGTATCCCC
[124 nt withheld, positions 4187-4310]
C
[91 nt withheld, positions 4312-4402]
AGGGTGATGGTTCACGTACCTAGAAGTTCCTATTCCGAAGTTCCTATTCTCTAGAAAGTATAGGAACTTC
CTTGGCCAAAAAGCCTGAACTCACCGCGACGTCTGTCGAGAAGTTTCTGATCGAAAAGTTCGACAGCGTC
TCCGACCTGATGCAGCTCTCGGAGGGCGAAGAATCTCGTGCTTTCAGCTTCGATGTAGGAGGGCGTGGAT
ATGTCCTGCGGGTAAATAGCTGCGCCGATGGTTTCTACAAAGATCGTTATGTTTATCGGCACTTTGCATC
GGCCGCGCTCCCGATTCCGGAAGTGCTTGACATTGGGGAATTCAGCGAGAGCCTGACCTATTGCATCTCC
CGCCGTGCACAGGGTGTCACGTTGCAAGACCTGCCTGAAACCGAACTGCCCGCTGTTCTGCAGCCGGTCG
CGGAGGCCATGGATGCGATCGCTGCGGCCGATCTTAGCCAGACGAGCGGGTTCGGCCCATTCGGACCGCA
AGGAATCGGTCAATACACTACATGGCGTGATTTCATATGCGCGATTGCTGATCCCCATGTGTATCACTGG
CAAACTGTGATGGACGACACCGTCAGTGCGTCCGTCGCGCAGGCTCTCGATGAGCTGATGCTTTGGGCCG
AGGACTGCCCCGAAGTCCGGCACCTCGTGCACGCGGATTTCGGCTCCAACAATGTCCTGACGGACAATGG
CCGCATAACAGCGGTCATTGACTGGAGCGAGGCGATGTTCGGGGATTCCCAATACGAGGTCGCCAACATC
TTCTTCTGGAGGCCGTGGTTGGCTTGTATGGAGCAGCAGACGCGCTACTTCGAGCGGAGGCATCCGGAGC
TTGCAGGATCGCCGCGGCTCCGGGCGTATATGCTCCGCATTGGTCTTGACCAACTCTATCAGAGCTTGGT
TGACGGCAATTTCGATGATGCAGCTTGGGCGCAGGGTCGATGCGACGCAATCGTCCGATCCGGAGCCGGG
ACTGTCGGGCGTACACAAATCGCCCGCAGAAGCGCGGCCGTCTGGACCGATGGCTGTGTAGAAGTACTCG
CCGATAGTGGAAACCGACGCCCCAGCACTCGTCCGAGGGCAAAGGAATAGCACGTACTACGAGATTTCGA
TTCCACCGCCGCCTTCTATGAAAGGTTGGGCTTCGGAATCGTTTTCCGGGACGCCGGCTGGATGATCCTC
CAGCGCGGGGATCTCATGCTGGAGTTCTTCGCCCACCCCAACTTGTTTATTGCAGCTTATAATGGTTACA
AATAAAGCAATAGCATCACAAATTTCACAAATAAAGCATTTTTTTCACTGCATTCTAGTTGTGGTTTGTC
CAAACTCATCAATGTATCTTATCATGTCTGTATACCGTCGACCTCTAGCTAGAGCTTGGCGTAATCATGG
TCATAGCTGTTTCCTGTGTGAAATTGTTATCCGCTCACAATTCCACACAACATACGAGCCGGAAGCATAA
AGTGTAAAGCCTGGGGTGCCTAATGAGTGAGCTAACTCACATTAATTGCGTTGCGCTCACTGCCCGCTTT
CCAGTCGGGAAACCTGTCGTGCCAGCTGCATTAATGAATCGGCCAACGCGCGGGGAGAGGCGGTTTGCGT
ATTGGGCGCTCTTCCGCTTCCTCGCTCACTGACTCGCTGCGCTCGGTCGTTCGGCTGCGGCGAGCGGTAT
CAGCTCACTCAAAGGCGGTAATACGGTTATCCACAGAATCAGGGGATAACGCAGGAAAGAACATGTGAGC
AAAAGGCCAGCAAAAGGCCAGGAACCGTAAAAAGGCCGCGTTGCTGGCGTTTTTCCATAGGCTCCGCCCC
CCTGACGAGCATCACAAAAATCGACGCTCAAGTCAGAGGTGGCGAAACCCGACAGGACTATAAAGATACC
AGGCGTTTCCCCCTGGAAGCTCCCTCGTGCGCTCTCCTGTTCCGACCCTGCCGCTTACCGGATACCTGTC
CGCCTTTCTCCCTTCGGGAAGCGTGGCGCTTTCTCATAGCTCACGCTGTAGGTATCTCAGTTCGGTGTAG
GTCGTTCGCTCCAAGCTGGGCTGTGTGCACGAACCCCCCGTTCAGCCCGACCGCTGCGCCTTATCCGGTA
ACTATCGTCTTGAGTCCAACCCGGTAAGACACGACTTATCGCCACTGGCAGCAGCCACTGGTAACAGGAT
TAGCAGAGCGAGGTATGTAGGCGGTGCTACAGAGTTCTTGAAGTGGTGGCCTAACTACGGCTACACTAGA
AGAACAGTATTTGGTATCTGCGCTCTGCTGAAGCCAGTTACCTTCGGAAAAAGAGTTGGTAGCTCTTGAT
CCGGCAAACAAACCACCGCTGGTAGCGGTGGTTTTTTTGTTTGCAAGCAGCAGATTACGCGCAGAAAAAA
AGGATCTCAAGAAGATCCTTTGATCTTTTCTACGGGGTCTGACGCTCAGTGGAACGAAAACTCACGTTAA
GGGATTTTGGTCATGAGATTATCAAAAAGGATCTTCACCTAGATCCTTTTAAATTAAAAATGAAGTTTTA
AATCAATCTAAAGTATATATGAGTAAACTTGGTCTGACAGTTACCAATGCTTAATCAGTGAGGCACCTAT
CTCAGCGATCTGTCTATTTCGTTCATCCATAGTTGCCTGACTCCCCGTCGTGTAGATAACTACGATACGG
GAGGGCTTACCATCTGGCCCCAGTGCTGCAATGATACCGCGAGACCCACGCTCACCGGCTCCAGATTTAT
CAGCAATAAACCAGCCAGCCGGAAGGGCCGAGCGCAGAAGTGGTCCTGCAACTTTATCCGCCTCCATCCA
GTCTATTAATTGTTGCCGGGAAGCTAGAGTAAGTAGTTCGCCAGTTAATAGTTTGCGCAACGTTGTTGCC
ATTGCTACAGGCATCGTGGTGTCACGCTCGTCGTTTGGTATGGCTTCATTCAGCTCCGGTTCCCAACGAT
CAAGGCGAGTTACATGATCCCCCATGTTGTGCAAAAAAGCGGTTAGCTCCTTCGGTCCTCCGATCGTTGT
CAGAAGTAAGTTGGCCGCAGTGTTATCACTCATGGTTATGGCAGCACTGCATAATTCTCTTACTGTCATG
CCATCCGTAAGATGCTTTTCTGTGACTGGTGAGTACTCAACCAAGTCATTCTGAGAATAGTGTATGCGGC
GACCGAGTTGCTCTTGCCCGGCGTCAATACGGGATAATACCGCGCCACATAGCAGAACTTTAAAAGTGCT
CATCATTGGAAAACGTTCTTCGGGGCGAAAACTCTCAAGGATCTTACCGCTGTTGAGATCCAGTTCGATG
TAACCCACTCGTGCACCCAACTGATCTTCAGCATCTTTTACTTTCACCAGCGTTTCTGGGTGAGCAAAAA
CAGGAAGGCAAAATGCCGCAAAAAAGGGAATAAGGGCGACACGGAAATGTTGAATACTCATACTCTTCCT
TTTTCAATATTATTGAAGCATTTATCAGGGTTATTGTCTCATGAGCGGATACATATTTGAATGTATTTAG
AAAAATAAACAAATAGGGGTTCCGCGCACATTTCCCCGAAAAGTGCCACCTGACGTCGACGGATCGGGAG
ATCTCCCGATCCCCTATGGTGCACTCTCAGTACAATCTGCTCTGATGCCGCATAGTTAAGCCAGTATCTG
CTCCCTGCTTGTGTGTTGGAGGTCGCTGAGTAGTGCGCGAGCAAAATTTAAGCTACAACAAGGCAAGGCT
TGACCGACAATTGCATGAAGAATCTGCTTAGGGTTAGGCGTTTTGCGCTGCTTCGCGATGTACGGGCCAG
ATATACGCGTT
